>Addgene plasmid #112851 | EasyFusion T2A-H2B-GFP | addgene full sequence | sequence record 217034 | Addgene NGS Result
AGATCAAAGGATCTTCTTGAGATCCTTTTTTTCTGCGCGTAATCTGCTGCTTGCAAACAAAAAAACCACC
GCTACCAGCGGTGGTTTGTTTGCCGGATCAAGAGCTACCAACTCTTTTTCCGAAGGTAACTGGCTTCAGC
AGAGCGCAGATACCAAATACTGTTCTTCTAGTGTAGCCGTAGTTAGGCCACCACTTCAAGAACTCTGTAG
CACCGCCTACATACCTCGCTCTGCTAATCCTGTTACCAGTGGCTGCTGCCAGTGGCGATAAGTCGTGTCT
TACCGGGTTGGACTCAAGACGATAGTTACCGGATAAGGCGCAGCGGTCGGGCTGAACGGGGGGTTCGTGC
ACACAGCCCAGCTTGGAGCGAACGACCTACACCGAACTGAGATACCTACAGCGTGAGCTATGAGAAAGCG
CCACGCTTCCCGAAGGGAGAAAGGCGGACAGGTATCCGGTAAGCGGCAGGGTCGGAACAGGAGAGCGCAC
GAGGGAGCTTCCAGGGGGAAACGCCTGGTATCTTTATAGTCCTGTCGGGTTTCGCCACCTCTGACTTGAG
CGTCGATTTTTGTGATGCTCGTCAGGGGGGCGGAGCCTATGGAAAAACGCCAGCAACGCGGCCTTTTTAC
GGTTCCTGGCCTTTTGCTGGCCTTTTGCTCACATGTTCTTTCCTGCGTTATCCCCTGATTCTGTGGATAA
CCGTATTACCGCCTTTGAGTGAGCTGATACCGCTCGCCGCAGCCGAACGACCGAGCGCAGCGAGTCAGTG
AGCGAGGAAGCGGAAGAGCGCCCAATACGCAAACCGCCTCTCCCCGCGCGTTGGCCGATTCATTAATGCA
GCTGGCACGACAGGTTTCCCGACTGGAAAGCGGGCAGTGAGCGCAACGCAATTAATGTGAGTTAGCTCAC
TCATTAGGCACCCCAGGCTTTACACTTTATGCTTCCGGCTCGTATGTTGTGTGGAATTGTGAGCGGATAA
CAATTTCACACAGGAAACAGCTATGACCATGATTACGCCAAGCGCGCAATTAACCCTCACTAAAGGGAAC
AAAAGCTGGGTACCGGGCCCCCCCTCGAGGTCGACGGTATCGATAAGCTTGATATCGAATTCGAGGGCAG
AGGAAGTCTTCTAACATGCGGTGACGTGGAGGAGAATCCCGGCCCTACCGGTATGCCAGAGCCAGCGAAG
TCTGCTCCCGCCCCGAAAAAGGGCTCCAAGAAGGCGGTGACTAAGGCGCAGAAGAAAGGCGGCAAGAAGC
GCAAGCGCAGCCGCAAGGAGAGCTATTCCATCTATGTGTACAAGGTTCTGAAGCAGGTCCACCCTGACAC
CGGCATTTCGTCCAAGGCCATGGGCATCATGAATTCGTTTGTGAACGACATTTTCGAGCGCATCGCAGGT
GAGGCTTCCCGCCTGGCGCATTACAACAAGCGCTCGACCATCACCTCCAGGGAGATCCAGACGGCCGTGC
GCCTGCTGCTGCCTGGGGAGTTGGCCAAGCACGCCGTGTCCGAGGGTACTAAGGCCATCACCAAGTACAC
CAGCGCTAAGGATCCACCGGTCGCCACCATGGTGAGCAAGGGCGAGGAGCTGTTCACCGGGGTGGTGCCC
ATCCTGGTCGAGCTGGACGGCGACGTAAACGGCCACAAGTTCAGCGTGTCCGGCGAGGGCGAGGGCGATG
CCACCTACGGCAAGCTGACCCTGAAGTTCATCTGCACCACCGGCAAGCTGCCCGTGCCCTGGCCCACCCT
CGTGACCACCCTGACCTACGGCGTGCAGTGCTTCAGCCGCTACCCCGACCACATGAAGCAGCACGACTTC
TTCAAGTCCGCCATGCCCGAAGGCTACGTCCAGGAGCGCACCATCTTCTTCAAGGACGACGGCAACTACA
AGACCCGCGCCGAGGTGAAGTTCGAGGGCGACACCCTGGTGAACCGCATCGAGCTGAAGGGCATCGACTT
CAAGGAGGACGGCAACATCCTGGGGCACAAGCTGGAGTACAACTACAACAGCCACAACGTCTATATCATG
GCCGACAAGCAGAAGAACGGCATCAAGGTGAACTTCAAGATCCGCCACAACATCGAGGACGGCAGCGTGC
AGCTCGCCGACCACTACCAGCAGAACACCCCCATCGGCGACGGCCCCGTGCTGCTGCCCGACAACCACTA
CCTGAGCACCCAGTCCGCCCTGAGCAAAGACCCCAACGAGAAGCGCGATCACATGGTCCTGCTGGAGTTC
GTGACCGCCGCCGGGATCACTCTCGGCATGGACGAGCTGTACAAGTAAGGATCCACTAGTTCTAGAGCGG
CCGCCACCGCGGTGGAGCTCCAATTCGCCCTATAGTGAGTCGTATTACGCGCGCTCACTGGCCGTCGTTT
TACAACGTCGTGACTGGGAAAACCCTGGCGTTACCCAACTTAATCGCCTTGCAGCACATCCCCCTTTCGC
CAGCTGGCGTAATAGCGAAGAGGCCCGCACCGATCGCCCTTCCCAACAGTTGCGCAGCCTGAATGGCGAA
TGGAAATTGTAAGCGTTAATATTTTGTTAAAATTCGCGTTAAATTTTTGTTAAATCAGCTCATTTTTTAA
CCAATAGGCCGAAATCGGCAAAATCCCTTATAAATCAAAAGAATAGACCGAGATAGGGT
[37 nt withheld, positions 2650-2686]
AAAGAACGTGGACTCCAACGTCAAAGG
[49 nt withheld, positions 2714-2762]
T
[91 nt withheld, positions 2764-2854]
G
[124 nt withheld, positions 2856-2979]
CAGGTGGCACTTTTCGGGGAAATGTGCGCGGAACCCCTATTTGTTTATTTTTCTAAATACATTCAAATAT
GTATCCGCTCATGAGACAATAACCCTGATAAATGCTTCAATAATATTGAAAAAGGAAGAGTATGAGTATT
CAACATTTCCGTGTCGCCCTTATTCCCTTTTTTGCGGCATTTTGCCTTCCTGTTTTTGCTCACCCAGAAA
CGCTGGTGAAAGTAAAAGATGCTGAAGATCAGTTGGGTGCACGAGTGGGTTACATCGAACTGGATCTCAA
CAGCGGTAAGATCCTTGAGAGTTTTCGCCCCGAAGAACGTTTTCCAATGATGAGCACTTTTAAAGTTCTG
CTATGTGGCGCGGTATTATCCCGTATTGACGCCGGGCAAGAGCAACTCGGTCGCCGCATACACTATTCTC
AGAATGACTTGGTTGAGTACTCACCAGTCACAGAAAAGCATCTTACGGATGGCATGACAGTAAGAGAATT
ATGCAGTGCTGCCATAACCATGAGTGATAACACTGCGGCCAACTTACTTCTGACAACGATCGGAGGACCG
AAGGAGCTAACCGCTTTTTTGCACAACATGGGGGATCATGTAACTCGCCTTGATCGTTGGGAACCGGAGC
TGAATGAAGCCATACCAAACGACGAGCGTGACACCACGATGCCTGTAGCAATGGCAACAACGTTGCGCAA
ACTATTAACTGGCGAACTACTTACTCTAGCTTCCCGGCAACAATTAATAGACTGGATGGAGGCGGATAAA
GTTGCAGGACCACTTCTGCGCTCGGCCCTTCCGGCTGGCTGGTTTATTGCTGATAAATCTGGAGCCGGTG
AGCGTGGGTCTCGCGGTATCATTGCAGCACTGGGGCCAGATGGTAAGCCCTCCCGTATCGTAGTTATCTA
CACGACGGGGAGTCAGGCAACTATGGATGAACGAAATAGACAGATCGCTGAGATAGGTGCCTCACTGATT
AAGCATTGGTAACTGTCAGACCAAGTTTACTCATATATACTTTAGATTGATTTAAAACTTCATTTTTAAT
TTAAAAGGATCTAGGTGAAGATCCTTTTTGATAATCTCATGACCAAAATCCCTTAACGTGAGTTTTCGTT
CCACTGAGCGTCAGACCCCGTAGAAA
Features (pLannotate 1.2.2; 15 found; start..end, strand, type, name):
     17..605     +  rep_origin     ori: high-copy-number ColE1/pMB1/pBR322/pUC origin of replication
    788..880     +  CDS            lacI (fragment): lac repressor; lacI; The lac repressor binds to the lac operator to inhibit transcription in E. coli. This inhibition can be relieved by adding lactose or isopropyl-β-D-thiogalactopyranoside (IPTG).
    893..914     +  protein_bind   CAP binding site: CAP binding activates transcription in the presence of cAMP. E. coli catabolite activator protein
    929..959     +  promoter       lac promoter: promoter for the E. coli lac operon
    967..983     +  protein_bind   lac operator: The lac repressor binds to the lac operator to inhibit transcription in E. coli. This inhibition can be relieved by adding lactose or isopropyl-β-D-thiogalactopyranoside (IPTG). lac repressor encoded by lacI
   1028..1046    +  promoter       T3 promoter: promoter for bacteriophage T3 RNA polymerase
   1059..1112    -  misc_feature   MCS (fragment): pBluescript multiple cloning site
   1173..1550    +  CDS            H2B: human histone H2B; HIST1H2BJ
   1569..2288    +  CDS            EGFP: the original enhanced GFP (Yang et al., 1996) mammalian codon-optimized
   2289..2330    -  misc_feature   MCS (fragment): pBluescript multiple cloning site
   2339..2357    -  promoter       T7 promoter: promoter for bacteriophage T7 RNA polymerase
   2365..2520    +  CDS            lacZα (fragment): LacZα fragment of β-galactosidase; lacZ fragment
   2551..2979    -  rep_origin     f1 ori (sequence partly withheld): f1 bacteriophage origin of replication; arrow indicates direction of (+) strand synthesis
   3006..3110    +  promoter       AmpR promoter: bla
   3111..3971    +  CDS            AmpR: β-lactamase; bla; confers resistance to ampicillin, carbenicillin, and related antibiotics
