[The description below was written by a language model from this plasmid's Addgene catalogue record and pLannotate feature annotations shown in this document.]
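Description:
EasyFusion T2A-H2B-GFP is a general-purpose donor-building plasmid based on pBluescript SK(-), intended as a starting point for making knock-in donors rather than as an expression vector in its own right. It is maintained in E. coli as a high-copy plasmid through its ColE1/pUC-type origin and selected with ampicillin via the bla (AmpR) gene and its promoter. The usual pBluescript elements are also present: an f1 origin, the lac promoter/operator region with lacZα remnants, and T3 and T7 phage promoters flanking the cloning region.

The payload is a promoterless synthetic T2A-H2B-GFP cassette sitting between two remaining fragments of the pBluescript multiple cloning site. The annotation identifies human histone H2B (HIST1H2BJ) followed directly by EGFP. The T2A element named in the catalogue entry is not separately annotated, but would lie in the short unannotated stretch just upstream of H2B. The retained restriction sites on each side allow homology arms for a chosen locus to be added. When the cassette is inserted in frame at the end of an endogenous coding sequence, the T2A "self-cleaving" peptide separates the host protein from H2B-GFP. This gives a chromatin-bound, nuclear fluorescent reporter driven by the endogenous promoter, which explains the absence of any promoter in the insert.

The associated work concerns efficient targeted large insertions by microinjection into two-cell-stage mouse embryos, so derived donors are presumably used for generating reporter knock-in mice. The catalogue lists the size as 3,676 bp, whereas the sequenced record is 4,125 nt. The cloning method is listed as Gateway, although no att sites appear in the annotation.
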