Addgene plasmid #112851: EasyFusion T2A-H2B-GFP
Purpose: General donor vector with T2A-H2B-GFP coding sequence flanking by restriction sites for generating knock-in donor
Depositing lab: Janet Rossant. Publication: Efficient generation of targeted large insertions by microinjection into two-cell-stage mouse embryos. Gu B, Posfai E, Rossant J. Nat Biotechnol. 2018 Jun 11. pii: nbt.4166. doi: 10.1038/nbt.4166. PubMed 29889212.
Backbone
  Vector backbone: pBluescript SK (-)
  Total vector size (bp): 3676
  Vector type: Synthetic Biology
Growth in bacteria
  Bacterial resistance: Ampicillin, 100 μg/mL
  Growth temperature: 37°C
  Growth strain: DH5alpha
  Copy number: High Copy
Gene/Insert
  Gene/Insert name: T2A-H2B-GFP
  Species: Synthetic
  Promoter: No
  Cloning method: Gateway Cloning
  Sequencing primers: 5′ CACACAGGAAACAGCTATGAC; 3′ CGCAACTGTTGGGAAGGGC
Terms and licenses: Academic/Nonprofit Terms; Industry Terms: Not Available to Industry
How to cite: EasyFusion T2A-H2B-GFP was a gift from Janet Rossant (Addgene plasmid # 112851 ; http://n2t.net/addgene:112851 ; RRID:Addgene_112851)
